>Addgene plasmid #124403 | Gal4-TET1-878-911-T898A(pL84) | addgene full sequence | sequence record 245290 | Addgene NGS Result
GACATTGATTATTGACTAGTTATTAATAGTAATCAATTACGGGGTCATTAGTTCATAGCCCATATATGGA
GTTCCGCGTTACATAACTTACGGTAAATGGCCCGCCTGGCTGACCGCCCAACGACCCCCGCCCATTGACG
TCAATAATGACGTATGTTCCCATAGTAACGCCAATAGGGACTTTCCATTGACGTCAATGGGTGGAGTATT
TACGGTAAACTGCCCACTTGGCAGTACATCAAGTGTATCATATGCCAAGTACGCCCCCTATTGACGTCAA
TGACGGTAAATGGCCCGCCTGGCATTATGCCCAGTACATGACCTTATGGGACTTTCCTACTTGGCAGTAC
ATCTACGTATTAGTCATCGCTATTACCATGGTGATGCGGTTTTGGCAGTACATCAATGGGCGTGGATAGC
GGTTTGACTCACGGGGATTTCCAAGTCTCCACCCCATTGACGTCAATGGGAGTTTGTTTTGGCACCAAAA
TCAACGGGACTTTCCAAAATGTCGTAACAACTCCGCCCCATTGACGCAAATGGGCGGTAGGCGTGTACGG
TGGGAGGTCTATATAAGCAGAGCTCTCTGGCTAACTAGAGAACCCACTGCTTACTGGCTTATCGAAATTA
ATACGACTCACTATAGGGAGACCCAAGCTTGAAGCAAGCCTCCTGAAAGATGAAGCTACTGTCTTCTATC
GAACAAGCATGCGATATTTGCCGACTTAAAAAGCTCAAGTGCTCCAAAGAAAAACCGAAGTGCGCCAAGT
GTCTGAAGAACAACTGGGAGTGTCGCTACTCTCCCAAAACCAAAAGGTCTCCGCTGACTAGGGCACATCT
GACAGAAGTGGAATCAAGGCTAGAAAGACTGGAACAGCTATTTCTACTGATTTTTCCTCGAGAAGACCTT
GACATGATTTTGAAAATGGATTCTTTACAGGATATAAAAGCATTGTTAACAGGATTATTTGTACAAGATA
ATGTGAATAAAGATGCCGTCACAGATAGATTGGCTTCAGTGGAGACTGATATGCCTCTAACATTGAGACA
GCATAGAATAAGTGCGACATCATCATCGGAAGAGAGTAGTAACAAAGGTCAAAGACAGTTGACTGTATCG
CCGGAGTTCGGTACCGGCTCCGAAAACCTGTATTTTCAGGGCGCCCTCTTATCGTTAATGAAAGATAGGA
GATTAACATTGGAGCAAGTGGTAGCCATAGAGGCCCTGGCCCAACTCTCAGAAGCCCCATCAGAGAATTC
CTCCCCATGAAATTCGAGCTCCGTCGGATCCTGGCCAGCTAGCTAGGTAGCTAGAGGATCTTTGTGAAGG
AACCTTACTTCTGTGGTGTGACATAATTGGACAAACTACCTACAGAGATTTAAAGCTCTAAGGTAAATAT
AAAATTTTTAAGTGTATAATGTGTTAAACTACTGATTCTAATTGTTTGTGTATTTTAGATTCCAACCTAT
GGAACTGATGAATGGGAGCAGTGGTGGAATGCCTTTAATGAGGAAAACCTGTTTTGCTCAGAAGAAATGC
CATCTAGTGATGATGAGGCTACTGCTGACTCTCAACATTCTACTCCTCCAAAAAAGAAGAGAAAGGTAGA
AGACCCCAAGGACTTTCCTTCAGAATTGCTAAGTTTTTTGAGTCATGCTGTGTTTAGTAATAGAACTCTT
GCTTGCTTTGCTATTTACACCACAAAGGAAAAAGCTGCACTGCTATACAAGAAAATTATGGAAAAATATT
TGATGTATAGTGCCTTGACTAGAGATCATAATCAGCCATACCACATTTGTAGAGGTTTTACTTGCTTTAA
AAAACCTCCCACACCTCCCCCTGAACCTGAAACATAAAATGAATGCAATTGTTGTTGTTAACTTGTTTAT
TGCAGCTTATAATGGTTACAAATAAAGCAATAGCATCACAAATTTCACAAATAAAGCATTTTTTTCACTG
CATTCTAGTTGTGGTTTGTCCAAACTCATCAATGTATCTTATCATGTCTGGATCAGCTTCAGAAGATGGC
GGAGGGCCTCCAACACAGTAATTTTCCTCCCGACTCTTAAAATAGAAAATGTCAAGTCAGTTAAGCAGGA
AGTGACTAACTGACCGCAGCTGGCCGTGCGACATCCTCTTTTAATTAGTTGCTAGGCAACTGCCCTCCAG
AGGGCAGTGTGGTTTTGCAAGAGGAAGCAAAAAGCCTCTCCACCCAGGCCTAGAATGTTTCCACCCAATC
ATTACTATGACAACAGCTGTTTTTTTTAGTATTAAGCAGAGGCCGGGGGCCCCTGGCCTCCGCTTACTCT
GGAGAAAAAGAAGAGAGGCATTGTAGAGGCTTCCAGAGGCAACTTGTCAAAACAGGACTGCTTCTATTTC
TGTCACACTGTCTGGCCCTGTCACAAGGTCCAGCACCTCCATACCCCCTTTAATAAGCAGTTTGGGAACG
GGTGCGGGTCTTACTCCGCCCATCCCGCCCCTAACTCCGCCCAGTTCCGCCCATTCTCCGCCCCATGGCT
GACTAATTTTTTTTATTTATGCAGAGGCCGAGGCCGCCTCGGCCTCTGAGCTATTCCAGAAGTAGTGAGG
AGGCTTTTTTGGAGGCTGCATTAATGAATCGGCCAACGCGCGGGGAGAGGCGGTTTGCGTATTGGGCGCT
CTTCCGCTTCCTCGCTCACTGACTCGCTGCGCTCGGTCGTTCGGCTGCGGCGAGCGGTATCAGCTCACTC
AAAGGCGGTAATACGGTTATCCACAGAATCAGGGGATAACGCAGGAAAGAACATGTGAGCAAAAGGCCAG
CAAAAGGCCAGGAACCGTAAAAAGGCCGCGTTGCTGGCGTTTTTCCATAGGCTCCGCCCCCCTGACGAGC
ATCACAAAAATCGACGCTCAAGTCAGAGGTGGCGAAACCCGACAGGACTATAAAGATACCAGGCGTTTCC
CCCTGGAAGCTCCCTCGTGCGCTCTCCTGTTCCGACCCTGCCGCTTACCGGATACCTGTCCGCCTTTCTC
CCTTCGGGAAGCGTGGCGCTTTCTCATAGCTCACGCTGTAGGTATCTCAGTTCGGTGTAGGTCGTTCGCT
CCAAGCTGGGCTGTGTGCACGAACCCCCCGTTCAGCCCGACCGCTGCGCCTTATCCGGTAACTATCGTCT
TGAGTCCAACCCGGTAAGACACGACTTATCGCCACTGGCAGCAGCCACTGGTAACAGGATTAGCAGAGCG
AGGTATGTAGGCGGTGCTACAGAGTTCTTGAAGTGGTGGCCTAACTACGGCTACACTAGAAGAACAGTAT
TTGGTATCTGCGCTCTGCTGAAGCCAGTTACCTTCGGAAAAAGAGTTGGTAGCTCTTGATCCGGCAAACA
AACCACCGCTGGTAGCGGTGGTTTTTTTGTTTGCAAGCAGCAGATTACGCGCAGAAAAAAAGGATCTCAA
GAAGATCCTTTGATCTTTTCTACGGGGTCTGACGCTCAGTGGAACGAAAACTCACGTTAAGGGATTTTGG
TCATGAGATTATCAAAAAGGATCTTCACCTAGATCCTTTTAAATTAAAAATGAAGTTTTAAATCAATCTA
AAGTATATATGAGTAAACTTGGTCTGACAGTTACCAATGCTTAATCAGTGAGGCACCTATCTCAGCGATC
TGTCTATTTCGTTCATCCATAGTTGCCTGACTCCCCGTCGTGTAGATAACTACGATACGGGAGGGCTTAC
CATCTGGCCCCAGTGCTGCAATGATACCGCGAGACCCACGCTCACCGGCTCCAGATTTATCAGCAATAAA
CCAGCCAGCCGGAAGGGCCGAGCGCAGAAGTGGTCCTGCAACTTTATCCGCCTCCATCCAGTCTATTAAT
TGTTGCCGGGAAGCTAGAGTAAGTAGTTCGCCAGTTAATAGTTTGCGCAACGTTGTTGCCATTGCTACAG
GCATCGTGGTGTCACGCTCGTCGTTTGGTATGGCTTCATTCAGCTCCGGTTCCCAACGATCAAGGCGAGT
TACATGATCCCCCATGTTGTGCAAAAAAGCGGTTAGCTCCTTCGGTCCTCCGATCGTTGTCAGAAGTAAG
TTGGCCGCAGTGTTATCACTCATGGTTATGGCAGCACTGCATAATTCTCTTACTGTCATGCCATCCGTAA
GATGCTTTTCTGTGACTGGTGAGTACTCAACCAAGTCATTCTGAGAATAGTGTATGCGGCGACCGAGTTG
CTCTTGCCCGGCGTCAATACGGGATAATACCGCGCCACATAGCAGAACTTTAAAAGTGCTCATCATTGGA
AAACGTTCTTCGGGGCGAAAACTCTCAAGGATCTTACCGCTGTTGAGATCCAGTTCGATGTAACCCACTC
GTGCACCCAACTGATCTTCAGCATCTTTTACTTTCACCAGCGTTTCTGGGTGAGCAAAAACAGGAAGGCA
AAATGCCGCAAAAAAGGGAATAAGGGCGACACGGAAATGTTGAATACTCATACTCTTCCTTTTTCAATAT
TATTGAAGCATTTATCAGGGTTATTGTCTCATGAGCGGATACATATTTGAATGTATTTAGAAAAATAAAC
AAATAGGGGTTCCGCGCACATTTCCCCGAAAAGTGCCACCTGACGTCTAAGAAACCATTATTATCATGAC
ATTAACCTATAAAAATAGGCGTATCACGAGGCCCTTTCGTCTCGCGCGTTTCGGTGATGACGGTGAAAAC
CTCTGACACATGCAGCTCCCGGAGACGGTCACAGCTTGTCTGTAAGCGGATGCCGGGAGCAGACAAGCCC
GTCAGGGCGCGTCAGCGGGTGTTGGCGGGTGTCGGGGCTGGCTTAACTATGCGGCATCAGAGCAGATTGT
ACTGAGAGTGCACCATATGCGGTGTGAAATACCGCACAGATGCGTAAGGAGAAAATACCGCATCAGGCGC
CATTCGCCATTCAGGCTGCGCAACTGTTGGGAAGGGCGATCGGTGCGGGCCTCTTCGCTATTACGCCAGC
GCGTT
Features (pLannotate 1.2.2; 21 found; start..end, strand, type, name):
      1..380     +  enhancer       CMV enhancer: human cytomegalovirus immediate early enhancer
    381..584     +  promoter       CMV promoter: human cytomegalovirus (CMV) immediate early promoter
    580..613     +  LTR            5' LTR (truncated) (fragment): truncated 5' long terminal repeat (LTR) from HIV-1
    629..647     +  promoter       T7 promoter: promoter for bacteriophage T7 RNA polymerase
    680..1120    +  CDS            GAL4 DNA binding domain: DNA binding domain of the GAL4 transcriptional activator; Saccharomyces cerevisiae GAL4 (truncated)
   1142..1162    +  CDS            TEV site: tobacco etch virus (TEV) protease recognition and cleavage site
   1317..1391    +  CDS            small t antigen (fragment): SV40 (simian virus 40) small t antigen
   1393..1458    +  intron         small t intron: SV40 (simian virus 40) small t antigen intron
   1588..1608    +  CDS            SV40 NLS: nuclear localization signal of SV40 (simian virus 40) large T antigen
   1615..1749    +  CDS            LT_POVHA (fragment): Protein inferred from homology: Swiss-Prot protein existence level 3. Isoform large T antigen is a key early protein essential for both driving viral replication and inducing cellular transformation. Plays a role in viral genome replication by driving entry of quiescent cells into the cell cycle and by autoregulating the synthesis of viral early mRNA. Displays highly oncogenic activities by corrupting the host cellular checkpoint mechanisms that guard cell division and the transcription, replication, and repair of DNA. Participates in the modulation of cellular gene expression preceeding viral
   1774..1857    +  CDS            large T antigen (fragment): large T antigen from SV40 (simian virus 40)
   1880..2014    +  polyA_signal   SV40 poly(A) signal: SV40 polyadenylation signal
   2363..2461    -  CDS            VP1_POVMP (fragment): Experimental evidence at protein level: Swiss-Prot protein existence level 1. Forms an icosahedral capsid with a T=7 symmetry and a 40 nm diameter. The capsid is composed of 72 pentamers linked to each other by disulfide bonds and associated with VP2 or VP3 proteins. Interacts with terminal alpha(2,3)-linked sialic acids on the cell surface to provide virion attachment to target cell. This attachment induces virion internalization predominantly through caveolin-mediated endocytosis. Once attached, the virion is internalized by caveolin- mediated endocytosis and traffics to the endoplasmic reti
   2472..2606    +  rep_origin     SV40 ori: SV40 origin of replication
   2605..2659    -  CDS            lacI (fragment): lac repressor; lacI; The lac repressor binds to the lac operator to inhibit transcription in E. coli. This inhibition can be relieved by adding lactose or isopropyl-β-D-thiogalactopyranoside (IPTG).
   2842..3430    -  rep_origin     ori: high-copy-number ColE1/pMB1/pBR322/pUC origin of replication
   3601..4461    -  CDS            AmpR: β-lactamase; bla; confers resistance to ampicillin, carbenicillin, and related antibiotics
   4462..4566    -  promoter       AmpR promoter: bla
   4661..4696    +  CDS            rop (fragment): Rop protein, which maintains plasmids at low copy number; rop
   4798..4897    +  misc_feature   bom (fragment): basis of mobility region from pBR322
   4903..4970    -  CDS            lacZα (fragment): LacZα fragment of β-galactosidase; lacZ fragment
