[The description below was written by a language model from this plasmid's Addgene catalogue record and pLannotate feature annotations shown in this document.]
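Description:
Gal4-TET1-878-911-T898A(pL84) is a mammalian expression plasmid of about 5 kb built on the pLeicester 84 backbone. It produces a fusion of the yeast GAL4 DNA-binding domain to a short fragment of human TET1. It is propagated in E. coli through a high-copy ColE1/pUC-type origin and selected with ampicillin via the β-lactamase gene. The short annotated fragments of rop, bom, lacI and lacZα appear to be backbone remnants rather than functional elements.

Expression in mammalian cells is driven by the CMV immediate early enhancer and promoter, and a T7 promoter lies just upstream of the coding region. The GAL4 DNA-binding domain is supplied N-terminally by the backbone and is followed by a TEV protease recognition site. The TET1 insert is not called as a feature in the table, but it presumably sits in the unannotated stretch downstream of the TEV site. According to the record it covers residues 878–911, the Sin3-interaction domain (SID), and carries a T898A substitution. Downstream sequences derived from the SV40 early region include the small t intron, fragments of the T antigen coding sequence (among them the stretch annotated as the SV40 NLS) and the SV40 polyadenylation signal, which provide splicing and 3′ end processing. An SV40 origin is also present and would permit episomal replication in cells expressing large T antigen.

The stated use is a Gal4/VP16 luciferase reporter assay, a mammalian two-hybrid format. The GAL4-tethered TET1 SID acts as bait at a GAL4-responsive reporter, and binding of a VP16-fused partner activates luciferase. The associated study concerns recruitment of Tet1 by the Sin3A PAH1 domain, so the point mutant is suited to testing how threonine 898 contributes to that interaction, compared with the wild-type SID.
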