Addgene plasmid #124403: Gal4-TET1-878-911-T898A(pL84)
Purpose: Gal4/VP16 luciferase reporter assay. Gal4 DBD fusion of TET1 SID with T898A mutation.
Depositing lab: Shaun Cowley. Depositing organization: University of Leicester. Publication: Sin3A recruits Tet1 to the PAH1 domain via a highly conserved Sin3-Interaction Domain. Chandru A, Bate N, Vuister GW, Cowley SM. Sci Rep. 2018 Oct 2;8(1):14689. doi: 10.1038/s41598-018-32942-w. PubMed 30279502.
Backbone
  Vector backbone: pLeicester 84
  Backbone manufacturer: University of Leicester
  Vector type: Mammalian Expression
Growth in bacteria
  Bacterial resistance: Ampicillin, 100 μg/mL
  Growth temperature: 37°C
  Growth strain: DH5alpha
  Copy number: Unknown
Gene/Insert
  Gene/Insert name: Gal4-TET1-878-911(T898A mutation)
  Species: H. sapiens (human)
  Insert size (bp): 228
  Mutation: T898A
  Entrez Gene: TET1 (a.k.a. CXXC6, LCX, bA119F7.1)
  Tag / fusion protein: gal4 dna binding domain (N terminal on backbone)
Terms and licenses: Academic/Nonprofit Terms; Industry Terms: Not Available to Industry
How to cite: Gal4-TET1-878-911-T898A(pL84) was a gift from Shaun Cowley (Addgene plasmid # 124403 ; http://n2t.net/addgene:124403 ; RRID:Addgene_124403)
